Addgene plasmid #60884: single polypeptide FPX biosensor for caspase-8
Purpose: FPX biosensor for caspase-8
Depositing lab: Robert Campbell. Publication: Ratiometric biosensors based on dimerization-dependent fluorescent protein exchange. Ding Y, Li J, Enterina JR, Shen Y, Zhang I, Tewson PH, Mo GC, Zhang J, Quinn AM, Hughes TE, Maysinger D, Alford SC, Zhang Y, Campbell RE. Nat Methods. 2015 Jan 26. doi: 10.1038/nmeth.3261. PubMed 25622108.
Backbone
  Vector backbone: pcDNA3 (+)
  Backbone manufacturer: Invitrogen
  Backbone size w/o insert (bp): 5500
  Total vector size (bp): 7720
  Vector type: Mammalian Expression
  Selectable markers: Neomycin (select with G418)
Growth in bacteria
  Bacterial resistance: Ampicillin, 100 μg/mL
  Growth temperature: 37°C
  Growth strain: DH10B
  Copy number: High Copy
Gene/Insert
  Gene/Insert name: single polypeptide FPX biosensor for caspase-8 (alt names: ddRFP A-IETD-ddFP B-ddGFP A; dimerization dependent red or green fluorescent protein (ddRFP or ddGFP) copy A and copy B)
  Species: Synthetic; synthetic construct
  Insert size (bp): 2220
  GenBank ID: KM891582
  Promoter: CMV
  Tag / fusion protein: NES sequence LALKLAGLDIGS (C terminal on insert); HindIII site (N terminal on insert)
  Cloning method: Restriction Enzyme; 5′ cloning site HindIII (not destroyed); 3′ cloning site XhoI (not destroyed)
  Sequencing primers: 5′ T7 Promoter forward primer; 3′ BGH Reverse primers
Terms and licenses: Academic/Nonprofit Terms; Industry Terms: Not Available to Industry
How to cite: single polypeptide FPX biosensor for caspase-8 was a gift from Robert Campbell (Addgene plasmid # 60884 ; http://n2t.net/addgene:60884 ; RRID:Addgene_60884)
