[The description below was written by a language model from this plasmid's Addgene catalogue record.]
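Description:
The single polypeptide FPX biosensor for caspase-8 is a mammalian expression plasmid built on the Invitrogen pcDNA3(+) backbone, with a total size of about 7.7 kb, of which roughly 2.2 kb is insert. It is propagated in E. coli as a high-copy plasmid under ampicillin selection, and it carries a neomycin resistance marker so that transfected mammalian cells can be selected with G418. The insert was cloned between HindIII and XhoI sites, both of which remain intact, and is transcribed from the CMV promoter. The sequencing primers listed (T7 promoter forward, BGH reverse) fit the standard pcDNA3 arrangement of a T7 promoter upstream and a BGH polyadenylation region downstream of the cloning site. No feature table is provided, so the other backbone elements are not itemised in the record.

The payload is a fully synthetic fusion protein arranged as ddRFP A, an IETD linker, ddFP B and ddGFP A, ending in a C-terminal nuclear export signal that should keep the sensor in the cytoplasm. It applies the fluorescent protein exchange (FPX) strategy based on dimerization-dependent fluorescent proteins, in which a red or green "A" copy becomes brightly fluorescent only when paired with the shared "B" partner, so the two A copies compete for B. IETD is the canonical caspase-8 recognition motif and sits between the red A copy and B. Cleavage there would be expected to release ddRFP A, leaving B tethered to ddGFP A, which shifts the signal from red towards green and gives a ratiometric readout. The construct is intended for transfection into mammalian cells to image caspase-8 activity, for example during apoptosis signalling.
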