>Addgene plasmid #60884 | single polypeptide FPX biosensor for caspase-8 | depositor partial sequence | sequence record 98138 | single polypeptide FPX biosensor for caspase-8 sequence 2220 bps
AAGCTTGCCACCATGGTGAGCAAGAGCGAGGAGGTCATCAAAGAGTTCATGCGCTTCAAGGTGCGCTTGG
AGGGCTCCATGAACGGCCACGAGTTCGAGATCGAGGGCGAGGGCGAGGGCCGCCCCTACGAGGGCACCCA
GACCGCCAAGCTGAAGGTGACCAAGGGCGGCCCCCTGCCCTTCGCCTGGGACATCCTGTCCCCCCAGATC
ATGTACGGCTCCAAGGCGTACGTGAAGCACCCCGCCGACGTCCCCGATTACATGAAGCTGTCCTTCCCCG
AGGGCTTCAAGTGGGAGCGCGTGATGCACTTCGAGGACGGCGGTCTGGTGACCGTGACTCAGGACACCTC
CCTGCAGGACGGCACGCTGATCTACAAGGTGAAGATGCGCGGCACCAACTTCCCCCCCGACGGCCCCGTA
ATGCAGAAGAAGACCTTGGGCTGGGATTATGCCACCGAGCGCCTGTACCCCGAAGACGGCGTGCTGAAGG
GCGAGCTTCTGGGGCGCCTGAAGCTGAAGGACGGCGGCCTCAACCTGGTGGAGTTCAAGACCATCTACAT
GGCCAAGAAGCCCGTGCAACTGCCCGGCTACTACTTCGTGGACACCAAGCTGGGCATCACCTCCCACAAC
GAGGACTACACCATCGTGGAACAGTACGAGCGCTCCGAGGGCCGCCACCACCTGGGGCATGGTACAGGTA
GCACAGGCAGCGGTAGCTCCGGTACCGCCTCCGGCATTGAGACCGATGGAGGTATCGAAACTGATGGCGG
AGCCACCATCAAAGAGTTCATGCGCTTCAAGGTGCGCATGGAGGGCTCCATGAACGGCCACGAGTTCGAG
ATCGAGGGCGAGGGCGAGGGCCGCCCCTACGAGGGCACCCAGACCGCCAAGCTGAAGGTGACCAAGGGCG
GCCCCCTGCCCTTCGCCTGGGACATCCTGTCCCCCCAGATCATGTACGGCTCCAAAGCGTACGTGAGGCA
CCCCGCCGACATCCCCGATTACAAGAAGCTGCCCTTCCCCGAGGGCTTCAAGTGGGAGCGCGTGATGAAC
TTCGAAGACGGCGGTCTGGTGACCGTTACCCAGGACTCCTCCCTGCAGGACGGCACGCTGATCTGCAAGG
TGAAGATTCGCGGCACCAACTTCCCCCCCGACGGCCCCGTAATGCAGAAGAAGACCATGGGCTGGGAGGC
CTCCACCGAGATGCTGTACCCCGAAGACGGCGTGCTGAAGGGCCATAGCTATCAGGCCCTGAAGCTGAAG
GACGGCGGCCACTACCTGGTGGAGTTCGAGACCATCTACATGGCCAAGAAGCCCGTGCAACTGCCCGGCG
ATTACTGTGTGGACACCAAGCTGGACATCACCTCCCACAACGAGGACTACACCATCGTGGAACAGTACGG
GCGCTCCGAGGGCCGCCACCGTCTGGGCATGGACGAGCGGTACAAGGGCAGCACCGGCAGCGGCAGCTCC
GGATCCGCCTCCGGCGGTGCGGTGGGTGGTACCGTCATCAAAGAGTTCATGCGCTTCAAGGTGCGCTTGG
AGGGCTCCATGAACGGCCACGAGTTCGAGATCGAGGGCGAGGGCGAGGGCCGCCCTTACGAGGGCACCCA
GACCGCCAAGCTGAAGGTGACCAAGGGCGGCCCCCTGCCCTTCGCCTGGGACATCCTGTCCCCCCTGATC
ATGTACGGCTCCAAGATGTACGTGAAGCACCCCGCCGACGTCCCCGATTACATGAAGCTGTCCTTCCCCG
AGGGCTTCAAGTGGGAGCGCGTGATGCACTTCGAGGACGGCGGTCTGGTGACCGCGACACAGGACTCCTC
CCTGCAGGACGGCACGCTGATCTACAAGGTGAAGATGCGCGGCACCAACTTCCCCCCCGACGGCCCCGTA
ATGCAGAAGAAGACCTTGGGCTGGGATTATGCCACCGAGCGCCTGTACCCCGAAGAAGGCGTGCTGAAGG
GCGAGCTCCTGGGGCGCCTGAAGCTGAAGGACGGCGGCCTCAACCTGGTGGAGTCCAAGACCATCTACAT
GGCCAAGAAGCCCGTGCAACTGCCCGGCTACTACTTCGTGGACACCAAGCTGGACATCACCTCCCACAAC
GAGGACTACACCATCGTGGAACAGTACGAGCGCTCCGAGGGCCGCCACCACCTGGGGCATGGCACCGGCA
GCACCTTAGCCTTGAAATTAGCAGGTCTTGATATCGGGAGCTAGCTCGAG
