>Addgene plasmid #60884 | single polypeptide FPX biosensor for caspase-8 | addgene partial sequence | sequence record 101674 | CMV-F 5'-CGCAAATGGGCGGTAGGCGTG-3'
ACTAGAGAACCCACTGCTTACTGGCTTATCGAAATTAATACGACTCACTATAGGGAGACCCAAGCTGGCT
AGCGTTTAAACTTAAGCTTGCCACCATGGTGAGCAAGAGCGAGGAGGTCATCAAAGAGTTCATGCGCTTC
AAGGTGCGCTTGGAGGGCTCCATGAACGGCCACGAGTTCGAGATCGAGGGCGAGGGCGAGGGCCGCCCCT
ACGAGGGCACCCAGACCGCCAAGCTGAAGGTGACCAAGGGCGGCCCCCTGCCCTTCGCCTGGGACATCCT
GTCCCCCCAGATCATGTACGGCTCCAAGGCGTACGTGAAGCACCCCGCCGACGTCCCCGATTACATGAAG
CTGTCCTTCCCCGAGGGCTTCAAGTGGGAGCGCGTGATGCACTTCGAGGACGGCGGTCTGGTGACCGTGA
CTCAGGACACCTCCCTGCAGGACGGCACGCTGATCTACAAGGTGAAGATGCGCGGCACCAACTTCCCCCC
CGACGGCCCCGTAATGCAGAAGAAGACCTTGGGCTGGGATTATGCCACCGAGCGCCTGTACCCCGAAGAC
GGCGTGCTGAAGGGCGAGCTTCTGGGGCGCCTGAAGCTGAAGGACGGCGGCCTCAACCTGGTGGAGTTCA
AGACCATCTACATGGCCAAGAAGCCCGTGCAACTGCCCGGCTACTACTTCGTGGACACCAAGCTGG
