>Addgene plasmid #60884 | single polypeptide FPX biosensor for caspase-8 | addgene partial sequence | sequence record 101707 | BGH-rev 5'-TAGAAGGCACAGTCGAGG-3'
ACTCGAGCTAGCTCCCGATATCAAGACCTGCTAATTTCAAGGCTAAGGTGCTGCCGGTGCCATGCCCCAG
GTGGTGGCGGCCCTCGGAGCGCTCGTACTGTTCCACGATGGTGTAGTCCTCGTTGTGGGAGGTGATGTCC
AGCTTGGTGTCCACGAAGTAGTAGCCGGGCAGTTGCACGGGCTTCTTGGCCATGTAGATGGTCTTGGACT
CCACCAGGTTGAGGCCGCCGTCCTTCAGCTTCAGGCGCCCCAGGAGCTCGCCCTTCAGCACGCCTTCTTC
GGGGTACAGGCGCTCGGTGGCATAATCCCAGCCCAAGGTCTTCTTCTGCATTACGGGGCCGTCGGGGGGG
AAGTTGGTGCCGCGCATCTTCACCTTGTAGATCAGCGTGCCGTCCTGCAGGGAGGAGTCCTGTGTCGCGG
TCACCAGACCGCCGTCCTCGAAGTGCATCACGCGCTCCCACTTGAAGCCCTCGGGGAAGGACAGCTTCAT
GTAATCGGGGACGTCGGCGGGGTGCTTCACGTACATCTTGGAGCCGTACATGATCAGGGGGGACAGGATG
TCCCAGGCGAAGGGCAGGGGGCCGCCCTTGGTCACCTTCAGCTTGGCGGTCTGGGTGCCCTCGTAAGGGC
GGCCCTCGCCCTCGCCCTCGATCTCGAACTCGTGGCCGTTCATGGAGCCCTCCAAGCGCACCTTGAAGCG
CATGAACTCTTTGATGACGGTACCACCCACCGCACCGCCGGAGGCGGATCCGGAGCTGCCGCTGCCGGTG
CTGCCCTTGTACCGCTCGTCCATGCCCAGACGGTGGCGGCCCTCGGAGCGCCCGTACTGTTCCACGATGG
TGTAGTCCTCGTTGTG
